Addgene plasmid #101676: pSKA322
Purpose: (Empty Backbone) empty backbone with chloramphenicol resistance
Depositing lab: Mustafa Khammash. Depositing organization: ETH Zurich (Swiss Federal Institute of Technology). Publication: Dynamic Blue Light-Inducible T7 RNA Polymerases (Opto-T7RNAPs) for Precise Spatiotemporal Gene Expression Control. Baumschlager A, Aoki SK, Khammash M. ACS Synth Biol. 2017 Nov 17;6(11):2157-2167. doi: 10.1021/acssynbio.7b00169. Epub 2017 Oct 18. PubMed 29045151.
Backbone
  Vector backbone: pSC101
  Vector type: Bacterial Expression, Synthetic Biology
Growth in bacteria
  Bacterial resistance: Chloramphenicol, 25 μg/mL
  Growth temperature: 37°C
  Growth strain: DH5alpha
  Copy number: Low Copy
Terms and licenses: Academic/Nonprofit Terms; Industry Terms: Not Available to Industry
How to cite: pSKA322 was a gift from Mustafa Khammash (Addgene plasmid # 101676 ; http://n2t.net/addgene:101676 ; RRID:Addgene_101676)
