[The description below was written by a language model from this plasmid's Addgene catalogue record and pLannotate feature annotations shown in this document.]
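Description:
pSKA322 is a small (about 3.3 kb) empty bacterial backbone built on the pSC101 replicon, catalogued as a bacterial expression and synthetic biology vector. It carries no insert or expression cassette. The annotated features consist only of the parts needed for maintenance and selection, plus transcription terminators. Replication depends on the pSC101 origin together with the adjacent Rep101 (RepA) coding sequence, which encodes the initiator protein this origin requires. The pair keeps the plasmid at a low copy number in E. coli, consistent with the catalogue entry.

Selection is by chloramphenicol resistance. A cat gene encoding chloramphenicol acetyltransferase is driven by its native cat promoter and followed by the phage lambda t0 terminator, which stops read-through out of the marker. A separate rrnB T1 terminator lies elsewhere in the backbone, where it would insulate a cloned cassette from transcription of flanking plasmid sequences. No promoter other than the cat promoter is annotated, and no ribosome binding site, multiple cloning site, tag or reporter appears in the feature table. Several stretches of the sequence are unannotated, and the record does not say what they contain.

The record describes the plasmid simply as an empty backbone with chloramphenicol resistance, deposited alongside work on blue light-inducible split T7 RNA polymerases for controlling gene expression in bacteria. Its specific role in that work is not stated. A backbone of this kind is typically used as a low-copy chassis for assembling genetic circuit components, or as an empty-vector control that matches the replicon and marker of related constructs.
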