Features (pLannotate 1.2.2; 6 found; start..end, strand, type, name):
     52..138     +  terminator     rrnB T1 terminator: Escherichia coli rrnB; transcription terminator T1 from the E. coli rrnB gene
    686..1636    -  CDS            Rep101: RepA protein needed for replication with the pSC101 origin; rep101
   1684..1906    -  rep_origin     pSC101 ori: low-copy replication origin that requires the Rep101 protein
   2398..2492    -  terminator     lambda t0 terminator: transcription terminator from phage lambda
   2516..3172    -  CDS            cat: CAT_ECOLX - Experimental evidence at protein level: Swiss-Prot protein existence level 1. This enzyme is an effector of chloramphenicol resistance in bacteria. From Escherichia coli. This protein is used as a marker in many commonly used cloning vectors, such as pACYC184.
   3173..3275    -  promoter       cat promoter: promoter of the E. coli cat gene encoding chloramphenicol acetyltransferase
>Addgene plasmid #101676 | pSKA322 | addgene full sequence | sequence record 372121 | Addgene NGS Result
GACGTCGTTGTTGGCGCGCCCAACAATTAATTAAGAAGAATCTAGAGGCATCAAATAAAACGAAAGGCTC
AGTCGAAAGACTGGGCCTTTCGTTTTATCTGTTGTTTGTCGGTGAACGCTCTCCTGAGTAGGACAAATCC
GCCGCCCTAGACCTAGCTGCAGCTAGGGTACGGGTTTTGCTGCCCGCAAACGGGCTGTTCTGGTGTTGCT
AGTTTGTTATCAGAATCGCAGATCCGGCTTCAGCCGGTTTGCCGGCTGAAAGCGCTATTTCTTCCAGAAT
TGCCATGATTTTTTCCCCACGGGAGGCGTCACTGGCTCCCGTGTTGTCGGCAGCTTTGATTCGATAAGCA
GCATCGCCTGTTTCAGGCTGTCTATGTGTGACTGTTGAGCTGTAACAAGTTGTCTCAGGTGTTCAATTTC
ATGTTCTAGTTGCTTTGTTTTACTGGTTTCACCTGTTCTATTAGGTGTTACATGCTGTTCATCTGTTACA
TTGTCGATCTGTTCATGGTGAACAGCTTTGAATGCACCAAAAACTCGTAAAAGCTCTGATGTATCTATCT
TTTTTACACCGTTTTCATCTGTGCATATGGACAGTTTTCCCTTTGATATGTAACGGTGAACAGTTGTTCT
ACTTTTGTTTGTTAGTCTTGATGCTTCACTGATAGATACAAGAGCCATAAGAACCTCAGATCCTTCCGTA
TTTAGCCAGTATGTTCTCTAGTGTGGTTCGTTGTTTTTGCGTGAGCCATGAGAACGAACCATTGAGATCA
TACTTACTTTGCATGTCACTCAAAAATTTTGCCTCAAAACTGGTGAGCTGAATTTTTGCAGTTAAAGCAT
CGTGTAGTGTTTTTCTTAGTCCGTTATGTAGGTAGGAATCTGATGTAATGGTTGTTGGTATTTTGTCACC
ATTCATTTTTATCTGGTTGTTCTCAAGTTCGGTTACGAGATCCATTTGTCTATCTAGTTCAACTTGGAAA
ATCAACGTATCAGTCGGGCGGCCTCGCTTATCAACCACCAATTTCATATTGCTGTAAGTGTTTAAATCTT
TACTTATTGGTTTCAAAACCCATTGGTTAAGCCTTTTAAACTCATGGTAGTTATTTTCAAGCATTAACAT
GAACTTAAATTCATCAAGGCTAATCTCTATATTTGCCTTGTGAGTTTTCTTTTGTGTTAGTTCTTTTAAT
AACCACTCATAAATCCTCATAGAGTATTTGTTTTCAAAAGACTTAACATGTTCCAGATTATATTTTATGA
ATTTTTTTAACTGGAAAAGATAAGGCAATATCTCTTCACTAAAAACTAATTCTAATTTTTCGCTTGAGAA
CTTGGCATAGTTTGTCCACTGGAAAATCTCAAAGCCTTTAACCAAAGGATTCCTGATTTCCACAGTTCTC
GTCATCAGCTCTCTGGTTGCTTTAGCTAATACACCATAAGCATTTTCCCTACTGATGTTCATCATCTGAG
CGTATTGGTTATAAGTGAACGATACCGTCCGTTCTTTCCTTGTAGGGTTTTCAATCGTGGGGTTGAGTAG
TGCCACACAGCATAAAATTAGCTTGGTTTCATGCTCCGTTAAGTCATAGCGACTAATCGCTAGTTCATTT
GCTTTGAAAACAACTAATTCAGACATACATCTCAATTGGTCTAGGTGATTTTAATCACTATACCAATTGA
GATGGGCTAGTCAATGATAATTACTAGTCCTTTTCCTTTGAGTTGTGGGTATCTGTAAATTCTGCTAGAC
CTTTGCTGGAAAACTTGTAAATTCTGCTAGACCCTCTGTAAATTCCGCTAGACCTTTGTGTGTTTTTTTT
GTTTATATTCAAGTGGTTATAATTTATAGAATAAAGAAAGAATAAAAAAAGATAAAAAGAATAGATCCCA
GCCCTGTGTATAACTCACTACTTTAGTCAGTTCCGCAGTATTACAAAAGGATGTCGCAAACGCTGTTTGC
TCCTCTACAAAACAGACCTTAAAACCCTAAAGGCTTAAGTAGCACCCTCGCAAGCTCGGGCAAATCGCTG
AATATTCCTTTTGTCTCCGACCATCAGGCACCTGAGTCGCTGTCTTTTTCGTGACATTCAGTTCGCTGCG
CTCACGGCTCTGGCAGTGAATGGGGGTAAATGGCACTACAGGCGCCTTTTATGGATTCATGCAAGGAAAC
TACCCATAATACAAGAAAAGCCCGTCACGGGCTTCTCAGGGCGTTTTATGGCGGGTCTGCTATGTGGTGC
TATCTGACTTTTTGCTGTTCAGCAGTTCCTGCCCTCTGATTTTCCAGTCTGACCACTTCGGATTATCCCG
TGACAGGTCATTCAGACTGGCTAATGCACCCAGTAAGGCAGCGGTATCATCAACAGGCTTACCCGTCTTA
CTGTCCCTAGTGCTTGGATTCTCACCAATAAAAAACGCCCGGCGGCAACCGAGCGTTCTGAACAAATCCA
GATGGAGTTCTGAGGTCATTACTGGATCTATCAACAGGAGTCCAAGCGAGCTCGATATCAAATTACGCCC
CGCCCTGCCACTCATCGCAGTACTGTTGTAATTCATTAAGCATTCTGCCGACATGGAAGCCATCACAAAC
GGCATGATGAACCTGAATCGCCAGCGGCATCAGCACCTTGTCGCCTTGCGTATAATATTTGCCCATGGTG
AAAACGGGGGCGAAGAAGTTGTCCATATTGGCCACGTTTAAATCAAAACTGGTGAAACTCACCCAGGGAT
TGGCTGAGACGAAAAACATATTCTCAATAAACCCTTTAGGGAAATAGGCCAGGTTTTCACCGTAACACGC
CACATCTTGCGAATATATGTGTAGAAACTGCCGGAAATCGTCGTGGTATTCACTCCAGAGCGATGAAAAC
GTTTCAGTTTGCTCATGGAAAACGGTGTAACAAGGGTGAACACTATCCCATATCACCAGCTCACCGTCTT
TCATTGCCATACGAAATTCCGGATGAGCATTCATCAGGCGGGCAAGAATGTGAATAAAGGCCGGATAAAA
CTTGTGCTTATTTTTCTTTACGGTCTTTAAAAAGGCCGTAATATCCAGCTGAACGGTCTGGTTATAGGTA
CATTGAGCAACTGACTGAAATGCCTCAAAATGTTCTTTACGATGCCATTGGGATATATCAACGGTGGTAT
ATCCAGTGATTTTTTTCTCCATTTTAGCTTCCTTAGCTCCTGAAAATCTCGATAACTCAAAAAATACGCC
CGGTAGTGATCTTATTTCATTATGGTGAAAGTTGGAACCTCTTACGTGCCGATCAACGTCTCATTTTCGC
CAGATATC
